Addgene plasmid #56394: mVenus-ZO1-C-14
Purpose: Localization: Tight Junctions, Excitation: 515, Emission: 528
Depositing lab: Michael Davidson. Depositing organization: Florida State University, Tallahassee.
Backbone
  Vector backbone: mVenus-C1
  Backbone size w/o insert (bp): 4750
  Vector type: Mammalian Expression
  Selectable markers: Neomycin (select with G418)
Growth in bacteria
  Bacterial resistance: Kanamycin, 50 μg/mL
  Growth temperature: 37°C
  Growth strain: DH5alpha
  Copy number: High Copy
Gene/Insert
  Gene/Insert name: ZO1 (alt name: NM_003257.1)
  Species: H. sapiens (human)
  Entrez Gene: TJP1 (a.k.a. ZO-1)
  Promoter: CMV
  Tag / fusion protein: mVenus (N terminal on backbone)
  Cloning method: Unknown
  Sequencing primers: 5′ CMV-F; 3′ SV40pA-R
Terms and licenses: Academic/Nonprofit Terms; Industry Terms
Depositor comments: . Excitation = 515; Emission = 528
How to cite: mVenus-ZO1-C-14 was a gift from Michael Davidson (Addgene plasmid # 56394 ; http://n2t.net/addgene:56394 ; RRID:Addgene_56394)
