[The description below was written by a language model from this plasmid's Addgene catalogue record.]
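Description:
mVenus-ZO1-C-14 is a mammalian expression plasmid built on the mVenus-C1 backbone (about 4.75 kb without the insert) that produces human ZO-1 (tight junction protein 1, TJP1) fused to the yellow fluorescent protein mVenus. The fluorescent protein is supplied by the backbone and sits at the N-terminus of the fusion, so ZO-1 is joined to the C-terminal end of mVenus. The "C-14" in the name probably indicates this C-type orientation and a 14-residue linker between the two proteins, but the record does not say so. Expression is driven by the CMV promoter, a strong constitutive promoter in most mammalian cell lines. The use of an SV40 polyA reverse sequencing primer suggests that an SV40 polyadenylation signal lies downstream of the insert. The cloning method is recorded as unknown, and no feature table is provided, so the detailed layout of the plasmid cannot be confirmed.

In bacteria the plasmid is maintained at high copy number under kanamycin selection. A neomycin resistance marker allows G418 selection of transfected mammalian cells, which makes stable lines possible as well as transient expression.

The construct is intended as a fluorescent localization marker for tight junctions. ZO-1 is a scaffolding protein on the cytoplasmic side of tight junctions, where it links transmembrane junctional proteins to the actin cytoskeleton, so the fusion should label cell-cell contacts in epithelial and endothelial cells. mVenus is a monomeric yellow variant, with excitation at 515 nm and emission at 528 nm according to the record. This makes the plasmid suitable for live-cell or fixed-cell imaging of junction assembly, dynamics and integrity.
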