>Addgene plasmid #56394 | mVenus-ZO1-C-14 | depositor partial sequence | sequence record 87289 | insert sequence
GATCCGCTAGCGCTACCGGTCGCCACCATGGTGAGCAAGGGCGAGGAGCTGTTCACCGGGGTGGTGCCCA
TCCTGGTCGAGCTGGACGGCGACGTAAACGGCCACAAGTTCAGCGTGTCCGGCGAGGGCGAGGGCGATGC
CACCTACGGCAAGCTGACCCTGAAGCTGATCTGCACCACCGGCAAGCTGCCCGTGCCCTGGCCCACCCTC
GTGACCACCCTGGGCTACGGCCTGCAGTGCTTCGCCCGCTACCCCGACCACATGAAGCAGCACGACTTCT
TCAAGTCCGCCATGCCCGAAGGCTACGTCCAGGAGCGCACCATCTTCTTCAAGGACGACGGCAACTACAA
GACCCGCGCCGAGGTGAAGTTCGAGGGCGACACCCTGGTGAACCGCATCGAGCTGAAGGGCATCGACTTC
AAGGAGGACGGCAACATCCTGGGGCACAAGCTGGAGTACAACTACAACAGCCACAACGTCTATATCACCG
CCGACAAGCAGAAGAACGGCATCAAGGCCAACTTCAAGATCCGCCACAACATCGAGGACGGCGGCGTGCA
GCTCGCCGACCACTACCAGCAGAACACCCCCATCGGCGACGGCCCCGTGCTGCTGCCCGACAACCACTAC
CTGAGCTACCAGTCCAAGCTGAGCAAAGACCCCAACGAGAAGCGCGATCACATGGTCCTGCTGGAGTTCG
TGACCGCCGCCGGGATCACTCTCGGCATGGACGAGCTGTACAAGTCCGGAAGTGCTGGGAGCGCAAGCGG
AAGCGGAGGCTCCGGTGAGGAAACAGCTATATGGGAACAACATACAGTGACGCTTCACAGGGCTCCTGGA
TTTGGATTTGGAATTGCAATATCTGGTGGACGAGATAATCCTCATTTTCAGAGTGGGGAAACGTCAATAG
TGATTTCAGATGTGCTGAAAGGAGGACCAGCTGAAGGACAGCTACAGGAAAATGACCGAGTTGCAATGGT
TAACGGAGTTTCAATGGATAATGTTGAACATGCTTTTGCTGTTCAGCAACTAAGGAAAAGTGGGAAAAAT
GCAAAAATTACAATTAGAAGGAAGAAGAAAGTTCAAATACCAGTAAGTCGTCCTGATCCTGAACCAGTAT
CTGATAATGAAGAAGATAGTTATGATGAGGAAATACATGATCCAAGAAGTGGCCGGAGTGGTGTGGTTAA
CAGAAGGAGTGAGAAGATTTGGCCGAGGGATAGAAGTGCAAGTAGAGAGAGGAGCTTGTCCCCGCGGTCA
GACAGGCGGTCAGTGGCTTCCAGCCAGCCTGCTAAACCTACTAAAGTCACACTGGTGAAATCCCGGAAAA
ATGAAGAATATGGTCTTCGATTGGCAAGCCATATATTTGTTAAGGAAATTTCACAAGATAGTTTGGCAGC
AAGAGATGGCAATATTCAAGAAGGTGATGTTGTATTGAAGATAAATGGTACTGTGACAGAAAATATGTCA
TTGACAGATGCAAAGACATTGATAGAAAGGTCTAAAGGCAAATTAAAAATGGTAGTTCAAAGAGATGAAC
GGGCTACGCTATTGAATGTCCCTGATCTTTCTGACAGCATCCACTCTGCTAATGCCTCTGAGAGAGACGA
CATTTCAGAAATTCAGTCACTGGCATCAGATCATTCTGGTCGATCACACGATAGGCCTCCCCGCCGCAGC
CGGTCACGATCTCCTGACCAGCGGTCAGAGCCTTCTGATCATTCCAGGCACTCGCCGCAGCAGCCAAGCA
ATGGCAGTCTGCGGAGTAGAGATGAAGAGAGAATTTCTAAACCTGGGGCTGTCTCAACTCCTGTAAAGCA
TGCTGATGATCACACACCTAAAACAGTGGAAGAAGTTACAGTTGAAAGAAATGAGAAACAAACACCTTCT
CTTCCAGAACCAAAGCCTGTGTATGCCCAAGTTGGCAACCAGATGTGGATTTACCTGTCAGTCCATCTGA
TGGTGTCCTACCTAATTCAACTCATGAAGATGGGATTTCTTCGGCCCAGCATGAAATTGGTAAAATTCAG
AAAAGGAGATAGTGTGGGTTTGCGGCTGGCTGGTGGAAATGATGTTGGAATATTTGTAGCTGGCGTTCTA
GAAGATAGCCCTGCAGCCAAGGAAGGCTTAGAGGAAGGTGATCAAATTCTCAGGGTAAACAACGTAGATT
TTACAAATATCATAAGAGAAGAAGCCGTCCTTTTCCTGCTTGACCTCCCTAAAGGAGAAGAAGTGACCAT
ATTGGCTCAGAAGAAGAAGGATGTTTATCGTCGCATTGTAGAATCAGATGTAGGAGATTCTTTCTATATT
AGAACCCATTTTGAATATGAAAAGGAATCTCCCTATGGACTTAGTTTTAACAAAGGAGAGGTGTTCCGTG
CTGTGGATACCTTGTACAATGGAAAACTGGGCTCTTGGCTTGCTATTCGAATTGGTAAAAATCATAAGGA
GGTAGAACGAGGCATCATCCCTAATAAGAACAGAGCTGAGCAGCTCGCCAGTGTACAGTATACACTTCCA
AAAACAGCAGGCGGAGACCGTGCTGACTTCTGGAGATTCAGAGGTCTTCGCAGCTCCAAGAGAAATCTTC
GAAAAAGCAGAGAGGATTTGTCCGCTCAGCCTGTTCAAACAAAGTTTCCAGCTTATGAAAGAGTGGTTCT
TCGAGAAGCTGGATTTCTGAGGCCTGTAACCATTTTTGGACCAATAGCTGATGTTGCCAGAGAAAAGCTG
GCAAGAGAAGAACCAGATATTTATCAAATTGCAAAGAGTGAACCACGAGACGCTGGAACTGACCAACGTA
GCTCTGGCTATATTCGCCTGCATACAATAAAGCAAATCATAGATCAAGACAAACATGCTTTATTAGATGT
AACACCAAATGCAGTTGATCGTCTTAACTATGCCCAGTGGTATCCAATTGTTGTATTTCTTAACCCTGAT
TCTAAGCAAGGAGTAAAAACAATGAGAATGAGGTTATGTCCAGAATCTCGGAAAAGTGCCAGGAAGTTAT
ACGAGCGATCTCATAAACTTGCTAAAAATAATCACCATCTTTTTACAACTACAATTAACTTAAATTCAAT
GAATGATGGTTGGTATGGTGCGCTGAAAGAAGCAGTTCAACAACAGCAAAACCAGCTGGTATGGGTTTCC
GAGGGAAAGGCGGATGGTGCTACAAGTGATGACCTTGATTTGCATGATGATCGTCTGTCCTACCTGTCAG
CTCCAGGTAGTGAATACTCAATGTATAGCACGGACAGTAGACACACTTCTGACTATGAAGACACAGACAC
AGAAGGCGGGGCCTACACTGATCAAGAACTAGATGAAACTCTTAATGATGAGGTTGGGACTCCACCGGAG
TCTGCCATTACACGGTCCTCTGAGCCTGTAAGAGAGGACTCCTCTGGAATGCATCATGAAAACCAAACAT
ATCCTCCTTACTCACCACAAGCGCAGCCACAACCAATTCATAGAATAGACTCCCCTGGATTTAAGCCAGC
CTCTCAACAGAAAGCAGAAGCTTCATCTCCAGTCCCTTACCTTTCGCCTGAAACAAACCCAGCATCATCA
ACCTCTGCTGTTAATCATAATGTAAATTTAACTAATGTCAGACTGGAGGAGCCCACCCCAGCTCCTTCCA
CCTCTTACTCACCACAAGCTGATTCTTTAAGAACACCAAGTACTGAGGCAGCTCACATAATGCTAAGAGA
TCAAGAACCATCATTGTCGTCGCATGTAGATCCAACAAAGGTGTATAGAAAGGACCCATATCCCGAGGAA
ATGATGAGGCAGAACCATGTTTTGAAACAGCCAGCCGTTAGTCACCCAGGGCACAGGCCAGACAAAGAGC
CTAATCTGACCTATGAACCCCAACTCCCATACGTAGAGAAACAAGCCAGCAGAGACCTGGAGCAGCCCAC
ATACAGATACGAGTCCTCAAGCTATACGGACCAGTTTTCTCGAAACTATGAACATCGTCTGCGATACGAA
GATCGCGTCCCCATGTATGAAGAACAGTGGTCATATTATGATGACAAACAGCCCTACCCATCTCGGCCAC
CTTTTGATAATCAGCACTCTCAAGACCTTGACTCCAGACAGCATCCCGAAGAGTCCTCAGAACGAGGGTA
CTTTCCACGTTTTGAAGAGCCAGCCCCTCTGTCTTACGACAGCAGACCACGTTACGAACAGGCACCTAGA
GCATCCGCCCTGCGGCACGAAGAGCAGCCAGCTCCTGGGTATGACACACATGGTAGACTCAGACCGGAAG
CCCAGCCCCACCCTTCAGCAGGGCCCAAGCCTGCAGAGTCCAAGCAGTATTTTGAGCAATATTCACGCAG
TTACGAGCAAGTACCACCCCAAGGATTTACCTCTAGAGCAGGTCATTTTGAGCCTCTCCATGGTGCTGCA
GCTGTCCCTCCGCTGATACCTTCATCTCAGCATAAGCCAGAAGCTCTGCCTTCAAACACCAAACCACTGC
CTCCACCCCCAACTCAAACCGAAGAAGAGGAAGATCCAGCAATGAAGCCACAGTCTGTACTCACCAGAGT
TAAGATGTTTGAAAACAAAAGGTCTGCATCCTTAGAGACCAAGAAGGATGTAAATGACACTGGCAGTTTT
AAGCCTCCAGAAGTAGCATCTAAACCTTCAGGTGCTCCCATCATTGGTCCCAAACCCACTTCTCAGAATC
AATTCAGTGAACATGACAAAACTCTGTACAGGATTCCAGAACCTCAAAAACCTCAACTGAAGCCACCTGA
AGATATTGTTCGGTCCAATCATTATGACCCTGAAGAAGATGAAGAATATTATCGAAAACAGCTGTCATAC
TTTGACCGAAGAAGTTTTGAGAATAAGCCTCCTGCACACATTGCTGCCAGCCATCTCTCCGAGCCTGCAA
AGCCAGCTCATTCTCAGAATCAATCAAATTTTTCTAGTTATTCTTCAAAGGGAAAGCCTCCTGAAGCTGA
TGGTGTGGATAGATCATTTGGCGAGAAACGCTATGAACCCATCCAGGCCACTCCCCCTCCTCCTCCATTG
CCCTCGCAGTATGCCCAGCCATCTCAGCCTGTCACCAGCGCGTCTCTCCACATACATTCTAAGGGAGCAC
ATGGTGAAGGTAATTCAGTGTCATTGGATTTTCAGAATTCCTTAGTGTCCAAACCAGACCCACCTCCATC
TCAGAATAAGCCAGCAACTTTCAGACCACCAAACCGAGAAGATACTGCTCAGGCAGCTTTCTATCCCCAG
AAAAGTTTTCCAGATAAAGCCCCAGTTAATGGAACTGAACAGACTCAGAAAACAGTCACTCCAGCATACA
ATCGATTCACACCAAAACCATATACAAGTTCTGCCCGACCATTTGAACGCAAGTTTGAAAGTCCTAAATT
CAATCACAATCTTCTGCCAAGTGAAACTGCACATAAACCTGACTTGTCTTCAAAAACTCCCACTTCTCCA
AAAACTCTTGTGAAATCGCACAGTTTGGCACAGCCTCCTGAGTTTGACAGTGGAGTTGAAACTTTCTCTA
TCCATGCAGAGAAGCCTAAATATCAAATAAATAATATCAGCACAGTGCCTAAAGCTATTCCTGTGAGTCC
TTCAGCTGTGGAAGAGGATGAAGATGAAGATGGTCATACTGTGGTGGCCACAGCCCGAGGCATATTTAAC
AGCAATGGGGGCGTGCTGAGTTCCATAGAAACTGGTGTTAGTATAATTATCCCTCAAGGAGCCATTCCCG
AAGGAGTTGAGCAGGAAATCTATTTCAAGGTCTGCCGGGACAACAGCATCCTTCCACCTTTAGATAAAGA
GAAAGGTGAAACACTGCTGAGTCCTTTGGTGATGTGTGGTCCCCATGGCCTCAAGTTCCTGAAGCCTGTG
GAGCTGCGCTTACCACACTGTGATCCTAAAACCTGGCAAAACAAGTGTCTTCCCGGAGATCCAAATTATC
TCGTTGGAGCAAACTGTGTTTCTGTCCTTATTGACCACTTTTAAGGATCCACCGGATCTAGATAACTGAT
CATAATCAGCCATACCAC
