>Addgene plasmid #56394 | mVenus-ZO1-C-14 | addgene partial sequence | sequence record 121657 | N-ter GFP 5'-GGATCACTCTCGGCATGG-3'
CGCAGCGGAAGCGGAGGCTCCGGTGAGGAAACAGCTATATGGGAACAACATACAGTGACGCTTCACAGGG
CTCCTGGATTTGGATTTGGAATTGCAATATCTGGTGGACGAGATAATCCTCATTTTCAGAGTGGGGAAAC
GTCAATAGTGATTTCAGATGTGCTGAAAGGAGGACCAGCTGAAGGACAGCTACAGGAAAATGACCGAGTT
GCAATGGTTAACGGAGTTTCAATGGATAATGTTGAACATGCTTTTGCTGTTCAGCAACTAAGGAAAAGTG
GGAAAAATGCAAAAATTACAATTAGAAGGAAGAAGAAAGTTCAAATACCAGTAAGTCGTCCTGATCCTGA
ACCAGTATCTGATAATGAAGAAGATAGTTATGATGAGGAAATACATGATCCAAGAAGTGGCCGGAGTGGT
GTGGTTAACAGAAGGAGTGAGAAGATTTGGCCGAGGGATAGAAGTGCAAGTAGAGAGAGGAGCTTGTCCC
CGCGGTCAGACAGGCGGTCAGTGGCTTCCAGCCAGCCTGCTAAACCTACTAAAGTCACACTGGTGAAATC
CCGGAAAAATGAAGAATATGGTCTTCGATTGGCAAGCCATATATTTGTTAAGGAAATTTCACAAGATAGT
TTGGCAGCAAGAGATGGCAATATTCAAGAAGGTGATGTTGTATTGAAGATAAATGGTACTGTGACAGAAA
ATATGTCATTGACAGATGCAAAGACATTGATAGAAAGG
